Addgene plasmid #72330: pBTR(SMCytc)
Purpose: Expresses spider monkey cytochrome c along with the heme lyase (CYC3) from yeast for heme insertion
Depositing lab: Bruce Bowler. Depositing organization: University of Montana.
Backbone
  Vector backbone: pBTR1
  Backbone manufacturer: Custom academic
  Backbone size w/o insert (bp): 5300
  Total vector size (bp): 5600
  Vector type: Bacterial Expression
Growth in bacteria
  Bacterial resistance: Ampicillin, 100 μg/mL
  Growth temperature: 37°C
  Growth strain: DH5alpha
  Copy number: Unknown
Gene/Insert
  Gene/Insert name: spider monkey cytochrome c gene
  Species: Ateles sp.
  Insert size (bp): 321
  Cloning method: Unknown
  Sequencing primers: 5′ CCGGGGATCCATAACTAAC
Resource information
  A portion of this plasmid was derived from a plasmid made by: Gary Pielak University of North Carolina. pBTR(SMCytc) is derived from pBTR(HumanCc) by mutagensis
Terms and licenses: Academic/Nonprofit Terms; Industry Terms: Not Available to Industry
Depositor comments: See Olteanu et al. Biochem. Biophys. Res. Commun. 312, 733-740 (2003)
How to cite: pBTR(SMCytc) was a gift from Bruce Bowler (Addgene plasmid # 72330 ; http://n2t.net/addgene:72330 ; RRID:Addgene_72330)
