[The description below was written by a language model from this plasmid's Addgene catalogue record.]
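Description:
pBTR(SMCytc) is a bacterial expression plasmid built on the custom academic pBTR1 backbone (about 5.3 kb, giving a total of roughly 5.6 kb with the insert). It is maintained in E. coli under ampicillin selection. The record lists the copy number as unknown and does not name the origin of replication. It also does not state which promoter drives expression, and no feature table is available to resolve these details.

The payload is a 321 bp coding sequence for cytochrome c from spider monkey (Ateles sp.), expressed together with the yeast heme lyase gene CYC3. This co-expression is the key design feature. Mitochondrial-type cytochrome c needs its heme group covalently attached to the polypeptide, and E. coli lacks an enzyme that performs this reaction on eukaryotic cytochrome c. Supplying the yeast heme lyase from the same plasmid allows heme insertion in the bacterial host, so that mature holo-cytochrome c is produced rather than the heme-free apoprotein. No affinity tags or fusion partners are recorded.

According to the record, the construct was derived by mutagenesis from the related plasmid pBTR(HumanCc), which carries the human cytochrome c gene, and a portion of the plasmid traces back to an earlier construct from another academic laboratory. The stated purpose is recombinant production of spider monkey cytochrome c in bacteria. Such material would suit biochemical or biophysical comparison with the human and other cytochrome c variants made in the same vector family, although the record does not spell out specific downstream applications.
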