>Addgene plasmid #72330 | pBTR(SMCytc) | depositor partial sequence | sequence record 132007 | spider monkey cytochrome c and yeast heme lyase genes
GGGTCGGAACAGGAGAGCGCACGAGGGAGCTTCCAGAGGGGAAACGCCTGGTATCTTTATAGTCCTGTCG
GGTTTCGCCACCTCTGACTTGAGCGTCGATTTTTGTGATGCTCGTCAGGGGGGCGGAGCCTATGGAAAAA
CGCCAGCAACGCGGCCTTTTTACGGTTCCTGGCCTTTTGCTGGCCTTTTGCTCACATGTTCTTTCCTGCG
TTATCCCCTGATTCTGTGGATAACCGTATTACCGCCTTTGAGTGAGCTGATACCGCTCGCCGCAGCCGAA
CGACCGAGCGCAGCGAGTCAGTGAGCGAGGAAGCGGAAGAGCGCCCAATACGCAAACCGCCTCTCCCCGC
GCGTTGGCCGATTCATTAATGCAGCTGGCACGACAGGTTTCCCGACTGGAAAGCGGGCAGTGAGCGCAAC
GCAATTAATGTGAGTTAGCTCACTCATTAGGCACCCCAGGCTTTACACTTTATGCTTCCGGCTCGTATGT
TGTGTGGAATTGTGAGCGGATAACAATTTCACACAGGAAACAGCTATGACCATGATTACGAATTCGAGCT
CGTTACCCGGGGATCCATAACTAACTAATCTAGAAATAATTTTGTTTAACTTTAAGAAGGAGATATATCC
ATGGGCGACGTGGAAAAAGGCAAACGTATCTTCATCATGAAATGCTCGCAGTGCCACACGGTGGAAAAAG
GCGGCAAACACAAAACCGGTCCCAACCTGCACGGCCTGTTCGGCCGCAAAACGGGCCAGGCGTCGGGCTT
CACCTACACGGAAGCGAACAAAAACAAAGGCATCATCTGGGGCGAAGACACGCTGATGGAATACCTCGAG
AACCCGAAAAAATACATCCCGGGCACGAAAATGATCTTCGTGGGCATCAAAAAAAAAGAAGAACGCGCGG
ACCTGATCGCGTACCTGAAAAAGGCGACGAACGAATGATAAGGTACCAAGATGGCCTTTGGTGGGTTGAA
GAAGGAAAAAGACAGAAACGACTTAATTACCTACTTGAAAAAAGCCACTGAGTAAACAGGCCCCTTTTCC
TTTGTCGATCGGATCCGGCCAAGCTAGCTTTTCAGTAATTATCTTTTTAGTAAGCTAGCTAAGTTTTTAC
ACTTAGTTAAATTGCTAACTTTATAGATTACAAAACTTAGGAGGGTATCGATACTATGAATTCACAAAAA
ATGGGTTGGTTTTGGGCAGATCAAAAAACTACGGGCAAAGATATTGGTGGGGCAGCAGTATCATCCATGT
CAGGGTGCCCAGTCATGCACGAGTCGTCGTCGTCGTCGCCACCATCCTCTGAGTGCCCCGTTATGCAGGG
AGATAACGATAGAATAAACCCGCTGAACAATATGCCGGAGTTGGCAGCATCCAAACAGCCTGGCCAAAAG
ATGGACTTGCCCGTTGATCGGACCATCTCCAGCATCCCCAAGAGTCCAGACAGTAACGAGTTCTGGGAGT
ATCCTTCTCCACAACAGATGTACAATGCTATGGTTAGAAAGGGCAAGATTGGCGGTAGCGGCGAAGTCGC
CGAAGATGCAGTGGAGTCGATGGTGCAGGTCCACAACTTTCTAAATGAAGGGTGCTGGCAGGAAGTGCTC
GAATGGGAAAAACCGCACACAGATGAAAGCCACGTGCAGCCTAAGTTGCTGAAATTCATGGGGAAACCGG
GCGTATTGAGCCCTCGTGCTCGCTGGATGCACCTGTGCGGCCTACTGTTTCCGTCCCATTTTAGCCAAGA
ACTACCATTCGACAGGCACGACTGGATTGTACTCCGAGGCGAGCGCAAAGCGGAACAACAACCTCCAACC
TTCAAGGAAGTTAGATACGTCTTGGATTTCTACGGAGGGCCCGACGACGAAAACGGAATGCCTACTTTCC
ACGTGGATGTCCGTCCTGCCCTAGATAGTCTAGACAATGCTAAGGACCGGATGACCCGTTTCTTGGACCG
GATGATCTCGGGTCCGTCCTCTTCGTCCTCCGCCCCTTAAATGATATACAGCCAGCGTAAGTACGTGTAA
ATAGCCAAGTAAGAAATAATGATGTCCTAGTGCAGCCACAATCAATTTCACTTTTTCATATATATTTTTC
CACCTTATTATCACAAGGTGCACCTTTATCGTGTGCCACGGCGGTAAAAAACTACCTTCAGGGGTACGAT
ACATTCTGTGCTGGCGACCACGGGGCTGACAGAGACACCCGTAGAGGCTACATTACTGATTTGGGAAATT
TCCCAAATTGGAAATATCACCTCGTCGACCTGCAGCCAAGCTTGGCACTGGCCGTCGTTTTACAACGTCG
TGACTGGGAAAACCCTGGCGTTACCCAACTT
