>Addgene plasmid #72330 | pBTR(SMCytc) | addgene partial sequence | sequence record 134500 | NseqpBT 5'-CCGGGGATCCATAACTAAC-3'
ACTTTAAGAAGGAGATATATCCATGGGCGACGTGGAAAAAGGCAAACGTATCTTCATCATGAAATGCTCG
CAGTGCCACACGGTGGAAAAAGGCGGCAAACACAAAACCGGTCCCAACCTGCACGGCCTGTTCGGCCGCA
AAACGGGCCAGGCGTCGGGCTTCACCTACACGGAAGCGAACAAAAACAAAGGCATCATCTGGGGCGAAGA
CACGCTGATGGAATACCTCGAGAACCCGAAAAAATACATCCCGGGCACGAAAATGATCTTCGTGGGCATC
AAAAAAAAAGAAGAACGCGCGGACCTGATCGCGTACCTGAAAAAGGCGACGAACGAATGATAAGGTACCA
AGATGGCCTTTGGTGGGTTGAAGAAGGAAAAAGACAGAAACGACTTAATTACCTACTTGAAAAAAGCCAC
TGAGTAAACAGGCCCCTTTTCCTTTGTCGATCGGATCCGGCCAAGCTAGCTTTTCAGTAATTATCTTTTT
AGTAAGCTAGCTAAGTTTTTACACTTAGTTAAATTGCTAACTTTATAGATTACAAAACTTAGGAGGGTAT
CGATACTATGAATTCACAAAAAATGGGTTGGTTTTGGGCAGATCAAAAAACTACGGGCAAAGATATTGGT
GGGGCAGCAGTATCATCCATGTCAGGGTGCCCAGTCATGCACGAGTCGTCGTCGTCGTCGCCACCATCCT
CTGAGTGCCCCGTTATGCAGGGAGATAACGATAGAATAAACCCGCTGAACAATATGCCGGAGTTGGCAGC
ATCCAAACAGCCTGGCCAAAAGATGGACTTGCCCGTTGATCGGACCATCTCCAGCATCCCCAAGAGTCCA
GACAGTAACGAGTTCTGGGAGTATCCTTCTCCACAACAGATGTACAATGCTATGGTTAGAAAGGGCAAGA
TTGGCGGTAGCGGCGAAGTCGCCGAAGATGCAGTGGAGTCGATGGTGCAGGTCCACAACTTTCTAAATGA
AGGGTGCTGGCAGGAAGTGCTCGAATGGGAAAAACCGCACACAGATGAAAGCCACGTGCAGCCTAAGTTG
CTGAAATTCATGGGGAAACCGGGCGTATTGAGCCCTCGTGCTCGCTGGATGCACCTGTGCGGCCTA
