>Addgene plasmid #72330 | pBTR(SMCytc) | addgene partial sequence | sequence record 134501 | CpBT-F 5'-GGCCAAGCTAGCTTTTCAG-3'
CTAAGTTTTTACACTTAGTTAAATTGCTAACTTTATAGATTACAAAACTTAGGAGGGTATCGATACTATG
AATTCACAAAAAATGGGTTGGTTTTGGGCAGATCAAAAAACTACGGGCAAAGATATTGGTGGGGCAGCAG
TATCATCCATGTCAGGGTGCCCAGTCATGCACGAGTCGTCGTCGTCGTCGCCACCATCCTCTGAGTGCCC
CGTTATGCAGGGAGATAACGATAGAATAAACCCGCTGAACAATATGCCGGAGTTGGCAGCATCCAAACAG
CCTGGCCAAAAGATGGACTTGCCCGTTGATCGGACCATCTCCAGCATCCCCAAGAGTCCAGACAGTAACG
AGTTCTGGGAGTATCCTTCTCCACAACAGATGTACAATGCTATGGTTAGAAAGGGCAAGATTGGCGGTAG
CGGCGAAGTCGCCGAAGATGCAGTGGAGTCGATGGTGCAGGTCCACAACTTTCTAAATGAAGGGTGCTGG
CAGGAAGTGCTCGAATGGGAAAAACCGCACACAGATGAAAGCCACGTGCAGCCTAAGTTGCTGAAATTCA
TGGGGAAACCGGGCGTATTGAGCCCTCGTGCTCGCTGGATGCACCTGTGCGGCCTACTGTTTCCGTCCCA
TTTTAGCCAAGAACTACCATTCGACAGGCACGACTGGATTGTACTCCGAGGCGAGCGCAAAGCGGAACAA
CAACCTCCAACCTTCAAGGAAGTTAGATACGTCTTGGATTTCTACGGAGGGCCCGACGACGAAAACGGAA
TGCCTACTTTCCACGTGGATGTCCGTCCTGCCCTAGATAGTCTAGACAATGCTAAGGACCGGATGACCCG
TTTCTTGGACCGGATGATCTCGGGTCCGTCCTCTTCGTCCTCCGCCCCTTAAATGATATACAGCCAGCGT
AAGTACGTGTAAATAGCCAAGTAAGAAATAATGATGTCCTAGTGCAGCCACAATCAATTTCACTTTTTCA
TATATATTTTTCCACCTTATTATCACAAGGTGCACCTTTATCGTGTGCCACGGC
